Addgene plasmid #15162: RCASBP-AP (E) (CC#39)
Depositing lab: Connie Cepko. Depositing organization: Harvard Medical School. Publication: Replication-competent retroviral vectors encoding alkaline phosphatase reveal spatial restriction of viral gene expression/transduction in the chick embryo. Fekete DM, Cepko CL. Mol Cell Biol. 1993 Apr . 13(4):2604-13. PubMed 8455633.
Backbone
  Vector backbone: RCASBP (E)
  Backbone size w/o insert (bp): 12000
  Vector type: Retroviral ; Avian expression
Growth in bacteria
  Bacterial resistance: Ampicillin, 100 μg/mL
  Growth temperature: 37°C
  Growth strain: DH5alpha
  Copy number: Unknown
Gene/Insert
  Gene/Insert name: PLAP (alt name: placental alkaline phosphatase)
  Species: H. sapiens (human)
  Insert size (bp): 2000
  Entrez Gene: ALPP (a.k.a. ALP, ALPI, IAP, PALP, PLAP, PLAP-1)
  Cloning method: Restriction Enzyme; 5′ cloning site ClaI (not destroyed); 3′ cloning site ClaI (not destroyed)
  Sequencing primers: 5′ n/a
Resource information
  A portion of this plasmid was derived from a plasmid made by: RCASBP(A) provided by S. Hughes.
Terms and licenses: Academic/Nonprofit Terms; Industry Terms: Not Available to Industry
Depositor comments: In order to clone PLAP into RCASBP vectors, the Clal2 adaptor plasmid described by Hughes et al. was used to obtain ClaI ends on PLAP. PLAP was removed from pDAP by SalI digestion and inserted into Clal2 at the SalI site. PLAP was removed from Clal2 by digestion with ClaI and inserted into RCASBP(E) at the ClaI site. Orientation of PLAP was checked by polymerase chain reaction amplification with an oligoprimer from the 3' untranslated end of PLAP (5'-GCCACCACCTACAGCCCA GTGG-3').
How to cite: RCASBP-AP (E) (CC#39) was a gift from Connie Cepko (Addgene plasmid # 15162 ; http://n2t.net/addgene:15162 ; RRID:Addgene_15162)
