[The description below was written by a language model from this plasmid's Addgene catalogue record.]
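Description:
RCASBP-AP (E) is a replication-competent avian retroviral vector carrying human placental alkaline phosphatase (PLAP, gene ALPP) as a histochemical reporter. The backbone, RCASBP (E), is listed at about 12 kb and belongs to the RCAS family of Rous sarcoma virus-derived vectors, in which the viral genes needed for replication are retained and a foreign gene is placed at a unique ClaI site. "BP" conventionally denotes the Bryan high-titre polymerase variant, and "(E)" an envelope of subgroup E, which determines which avian cells can be infected. The record notes that part of the plasmid derives from an RCASBP(A) vector. In bacteria the plasmid is selected with ampicillin; the origin of replication is not stated and the copy number is recorded as unknown.

The roughly 2 kb PLAP insert was moved from a donor plasmid as a SalI fragment into an adaptor plasmid to acquire ClaI ends, then transferred into the ClaI site of RCASBP(E). Both ClaI sites remain intact, and because this cloning is non-directional, insert orientation was checked by PCR. The record names no dedicated promoter for the insert; in RCAS-type vectors, expression generally comes from the viral LTR through a spliced message. No feature table is provided, so individual elements cannot be confirmed.

Because the virus spreads from cell to cell in permissive avian hosts, the construct allows widespread delivery and easy staining-based detection of infected cells. The associated publication used such alkaline phosphatase vectors to examine the spatial restriction of viral gene expression and transduction in the chick embryo.
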