>Addgene plasmid #15162 | RCASBP-AP (E) (CC#39) | addgene partial sequence | sequence record 21659 | RCAS-F 5'-ACATGGGTGGTGGTATAGCGCTTGCG-3'
GCTATTGGTAATTGTGAATACGCTTTTGTCTGTGTGCTGCAGGAGCTGAGCTGACTCTGCTGGTGGCCTC
GCGTACCACTGTGGCATCGATAAGCTTGGCTGCAGGTCGACCCGAGCTCGGATCCACTAGTAACGGCCGC
CAGTGTGCTGGAATTCCTGCCTCGCCACTGTCCTGCTGCCCTCCAGACATGCTGGGGCCCTGCATGCTGC
TGCTGCTGCTGCTGCTGGGCCTGAGGCTACAGCTCTCCCTGGGCATCATCCCAGTTGAGGAGGAGAACCC
GGACTTCTGGAACCGCGAGGCAGCCGAGGCCCTGGGTGCCGCCAAGAAGCTGCAGCCTGCACAGACAGCC
GCCAAGAACCTCATCATCTTCCTGGGCGATGGGATGGGGGTGTCTACGGTGACAGCTGCCAGGATCCTAA
AAGGGCAGAAGAAGGACAAACTGGGGCCTGAGATACCCCTGGCCATGGACCGCTTCCCATATGTGGCTCT
GTCCAAGACATACAATGTAGACAAACATGTGCCAGACAGTGGAGCCACAGCCACGGCCTACCTGTGCGGG
GTCAAGGGCAACTTCCAGACCATTGGCTTGAGTGCAGCCGCCCGCTTTAACCAGTGCAACACGACACGCG
GCAACGAGGTCATCTCCGTGATGAATCGGGCCAAGAAAGCANGGAAGTCAGTGGGAGTGGTAACCACCAC
ACGAGTGCAGCACGCCTCGCCAGCCGGCACCTACGCCCACACGGTGAACCGCAACTGGTACTCG
